>Addgene plasmid #158576 | human SLC12A5-V5-HA-2A-Luciferase repair template | addgene full sequence | sequence record 311917 | Addgene NGS Result
CGCCTCTCCCCGCGCGTTGGCCGATTCATTAATGCAGCTGGCACGACAGGTTTCCCGACTGGAAAGCGGG
CAGTGAGCGCAACGCAATTAATGTGAGTTAGCTCACTCATTAGGCACCCCAGGCTTTACACTTTATGCTT
CCGGCTCGTATGTTGTGTGGAATTGTGAGCGGATAACAATTTCACACAGGAAACAGCTATGACCATGATT
ACGCCAAGCTTGGTACCGAGCTCGGATCCACTAGTCCTGGGGGCTAAGGGCTGGGGGCTGGGGTGAGCTA
AAGGGTCTTGCTCCCCATGGCAGAGCAAGAGAGCAGAAGGCATCCTGGTCTGTCAGCCTGCAGACCCAGC
TCAGACATTGTCTTGGTTTCTCCATCTGAGGACTTAGGGGGTTGGGCCCCATTGCTAAGTCTCAGAATTC
CCAGTTGCAGGCAGCGGAAAGGTGAAGGGTGTGGGGGCTGGCAGAGCAGGACTCAGGGCAGATGACCATG
GCCCAAGCCCCCAGTGTCTTCCTCTTTTTCTGACTCTGCTCTTTTTCTTTCTCTCTTTGCATCTCTTGTG
TTTCCTGAAGGGAGTGGGAGAACTTGTAAGTGCTTCAGCATTTTTTCATTCTCTCTCCTAGGATGGCCAG
GGTCCCTACCCTCCTCACTCTGTTGTGAACCCCTAATTGGTGCCACGACCTCTGGGATCTCTGAATAGCC
TAGCCTGGAGATGTTTAGGATTGGTGGTCCTAGGCTTGCAAGAACCAGTCCCCAGCAGCCCAGTTCGGGC
TGGAAGGGCGACTGGCTCCAATCTTCTCTACCCCCCCGGCTCACGCGGTCTCCACTCCTCCTTCCTGCCG
CAGGAACCAGTCCAACGTGCGGCGCATGCACACGGCCGTGCGGCTGAACGAGGTCATCGTGAAGAAATCC
CGGGACGCCAAGCTTGTTTTGCTCAACATGCCTGGGCCTCCCCGCAACCGCAATGGTGATGAAAACTGTA
TCCTGGAATTAAAATTGGGGGAAAGAGGGAGGTGGACGTCAGGGAATCTGGGTCCTGTCCCTGGGATGGA
AGAGCTGAGCTGTTCCTGCCTCCGGATCAGCACCTCGGACAGGGACACGGGCGCGAGAGGTCCCCTGGCA
GCCGAGCGCGACCCCAATTTCGTCGGGAGGGAAGGAGACCGGGTCTTTCTCCTTGACCGGCTCTCAGACA
TGGAGTTTCTCGAGGTCCTCACAGAGCACCTGGACCGGGTGATGCTGGTCCGCGGCGGCGGCCGCGAGGT
CATCACCATCTACTCCGCTAGCGGCAAACCGATTCCGAATCCGCTGCTGGGCCTGGATTCCACCTACCCA
TACGATGTTCCAGATTACGCTGCCACTAACTTCTCCCTGTTGAAACAAGCAGGGGATGTCGAAGAGAATC
CCGGGCCAATGGAAGACGCCAAAAACATAAAGAAAGGCCCGGCGCCATTCTATCCGCTGGAAGATGGAAC
CGCTGGAGAGCAACTGCATAAGGCTATGAAGAGATACGCCCTGGTTCCTGGAACAATTGCTTTTACAGAT
GCACATATCGAGGTGGACATCACTTACGCTGAGTACTTCGAAATGTCCGTTCGGTTGGCAGAAGCTATGA
AACGATATGGGCTGAATACAAATCACAGAATCGTCGTATGCAGTGAAAACTCTCTTCAATTCTTTATGCC
GGTGTTGGGCGCGTTATTTATCGGAGTTGCAGTTGCGCCCGCGAACGACATTTATAATGAACGTGAATTG
CTCAACAGTATGGGCATTTCGCAGCCTACCGTGGTGTTCGTTTCCAAAAAGGGGTTGCAAAAAATTTTGA
ACGTGCAAAAAAAGCTCCCAATCATCCAAAAAATTATTATCATGGATTCTAAAACGGATTACCAGGGATT
TCAGTCGATGTACACGTTCGTCACATCTCATCTACCTCCCGGTTTTAATGAATACGATTTTGTGCCAGAG
TCCTTCGATAGGGACAAGACAATTGCACTGATCATGAACTCCTCTGGATCTACTGGTCTGCCTAAAGGTG
TCGCTCTGCCTCATAGAACTGCCTGCGTGAGATTCTCGCATGCCAGAGATCCTATTTTTGGCAATCAAAT
CATTCCGGATACTGCGATTTTAAGTGTTGTTCCATTCCATCACGGTTTTGGAATGTTTACTACACTCGGA
TATTTGATATGTGGATTTCGAGTCGTCTTAATGTATAGATTTGAAGAAGAGCTGTTTCTGAGGAGCCTTC
AGGATTACAAGATTCAAAGTGCGCTGCTGGTGCCAACCCTATTCTCCTTCTTCGCCAAAAGCACTCTGAT
TGACAAATACGATTTATCTAATTTACACGAAATTGCTTCTGGTGGCGCTCCCCTCTCTAAGGAAGTCGGG
GAAGCGGTTGCCAAGAGGTTCCATCTGCCAGGTATCAGGCAAGGATATGGGCTCACTGAGACTACATCAG
CTATTCTGATTACACCCGAGGGGGATGATAAACCGGGCGCGGTCGGTAAAGTTGTTCCATTTTTTGAAGC
GAAGGTTGTGGATCTGGATACCGGGAAAACGCTGGGCGTTAATCAAAGAGGCGAACTGTGTGTGAGAGGT
CCTATGATTATGTCCGGTTATGTAAACAATCCGGAAGCGACCAACGCCTTGATTGACAAGGATGGATGGC
TACATTCTGGAGACATAGCTTACTGGGACGAAGACGAACACTTCTTCATCGTTGACCGCCTGAAGTCTCT
GATTAAGTACAAAGGCTATCAGGTGGCTCCCGCTGAATTGGAATCCATCTTGCTCCAACACCCCAACATC
TTCGACGCAGGTGTCGCAGGTCTTCCCGACGATGACGCCGGTGAACTTCCCGCCGCCGTTGTTGTTTTGG
AGCACGGAAAGACGATGACGGAAAAAGAGATCGTGGATTACGTCGCCAGTCAAGTAACAACCGCGAAAAA
GTTGCGCGGAGGAGTTGTGTTTGTGGACGAAGTACCGAAAGGTCTTACCGGAAAACTCGACGCAAGAAAA
ATCAGAGAGATCCTCATAAAGGCCAAGAAGGGCGGAAAGATCGCCGTGTAATTAATTAATGAGAACCAGG
ACCTGCCACCCGGGCCCGAGCGCGCCCGGCCCGCGGCTCCGGAGCCCTCGCCGCGCCCCCCGCCGCTGTC
ACCGTTTACATACAGACCCTGTGCCCGTGTCCTGGCCCCTTACCCCGCTGCCTGAAGCCCGGAGGCCACG
CCTGTTGGGGCTGATTCGGAGAGGGCGCCCCGCCGCGCAGAGACCAGAGCTCCTCAGTGCCAGTTTGGCC
CCTGGGTCTTCGCTGCCCTTTTTCTAAGCCCGGCCTCGTCTCGCCGGAGGAGACGCTGCAATAAAGGTTG
GGAGAAGGCGCGGAAAGGAGAGGAGCTGGGGCCTTGGGGACCCCCAGGTAGTCCATGCGGCCCATTCCTC
CCCTTCCCACTCCCGCCGCGGTCCTCGCTCTGCGCTCCTCCGGCGCTGCTCCCTGGCTCCCGGCGGCCCG
GAGGCCCGCGGGGTGGGAAGGCCGCGCTTGCCGTCTCCGCCGCCCCTTCTCGCCGAGCCGTGGGGCGCGG
GCGGCCGAGCCTATACATAGTGTACAGGAGACATCGCGTGTATTTTTAACGTCCCCATATTTATGTGACT
AGAAGCGCAACAGACTTCTCGCCATAGTCGAGCTCTCCCGCTGGGGGCACTGCGGGGAGGCGAGGCCTCG
GGAAGCTGAATTTTCCTTGACGTCCAAGAGTTTGAGAGCGAAAGTGCTTTAGGCCCAGGCGGGGGTCGTG
GCCTCGTTCCCTCGACACCTCCGTCCTGCTCTCGCCTCTTCGCCCTTTCCGCGCGCCCTTGGCTTCCCAC
CCTCCTCTCCAGTCCTTTTCCGAGATGAGGTGAGACAAGGGTCCAACTTTTCCTGGATTCGCCTCCCAGC
GGACGTGAGCTTCCACTGCGGCTGCAGAGACGCGAGCAACCTCTTCTCATCGGCTCTTATGCAAGTTGGG
GCCAGGATAGGGGAGGGGTGCTCCTCAAGAGGAAGAAACCGAGAGGCCCGCGCCCCACCGAGGAAGCCCC
GCCCCGGTGCCTTCGCTGGGGAGCAGGCGTCTCTCCTCAGTCGGCTTGTCGCGGCCGGCCAATAAGGGCG
AATTCTGCAGATATCCATCACACTGGCGGCCGCTCGAGCATGCATCTAGAGGGCCCAATTCGCCCTATAG
TGAGTCGTATTACAATTCACTGGCCGTCGTTTTACAACGTCGTGACTGGGAAAACCCTGGCGTTACCCAA
CTTAATCGCCTTGCAGCACATCCCCCTTTCGCCAGCTGGCGTAATAGCGAAGAGGCCCGCACCGATCGCC
CTTCCCAACAGTTGCGCAGCCTGAATGGCGAATGG
[124 nt withheld, positions 4376-4499]
C
[91 nt withheld, positions 4501-4591]
A
[49 nt withheld, positions 4593-4641]
CCTTTGACGTTGGAGTCCACGTTCTTT
[37 nt withheld, positions 4669-4705]
ACCCTATCTCGGTCTATTCTTTTGATTTATAAGGGATTTTGCCGATTTCGGCCTATTGGTTAAAAAATGA
GCTGATTTAACAAAAATTTAACGCGAATTTTAACAAAATTCAGGGCGCAAGGGCTGCTAAAGGAAGCGGA
ACACGTAGAAAGCCAGTCCGCAGAAACGGTGCTGACCCCGGATGAATGTCAGCTACTGGGCTATCTGGAC
AAGGGAAAACGCAAGCGCAAAGAGAAAGCAGGTAGCTTGCAGTGGGCTTACATGGCGATAGCTAGACTGG
GCGGTTTTATGGACAGCAAGCGAACCGGAATTGCCAGCTGGGGCGCCCTCTGGTAAGGTTGGGAAGCCCT
GCAAAGTAAACTGGATGGCTTTCTTGCCGCCAAGGATCTGATGGCGCAGGGGATCAAGATCTGATCAAGA
GACAGGATGAGGATCGTTTCGCATGATTGAACAAGATGGATTGCACGCAGGTTCTCCGGCCGCTTGGGTG
GAGAGGCTATTCGGCTATGACTGGGCACAACAGACAATCGGCTGCTCTGATGCCGCCGTGTTCCGGCTGT
CAGCGCAGGGGCGCCCGGTTCTTTTTGTCAAGACCGACCTGTCCGGTGCCCTGAATGAACTGCAGGACGA
GGCAGCGCGGCTATCGTGGCTGGCCACGACGGGCGTTCCTTGCGCAGCTGTGCTCGACGTTGTCACTGAA
GCGGGAAGGGACTGGCTGCTATTGGGCGAAGTGCCGGGGCAGGATCTCCTGTCATCCCACCTTGCTCCTG
CCGAGAAAGTATCCATCATGGCTGATGCAATGCGGCGGCTGCATACGCTTGATCCGGCTACCTGCCCATT
CGACCACCAAGCGAAACATCGCATCGAGCGAGCACGTACTCGGATGGAAGCCGGTCTTGTCGATCAGGAT
GATCTGGACGAAGAGCATCAGGGGCTCGCGCCAGCCGAACTGTTCGCCAGGCTCAAGGCGCGCATGCCCG
ACGGCGAGGATCTCGTCGTGACCCATGGCGATGCCTGCTTGCCGAATATCATGGTGGAAAATGGCCGCTT
TTCTGGATTCATCGACTGTGGCCGGCTGGGTGTGGCGGACCGCTATCAGGACATAGCGTTGGCTACCCGT
GATATTGCTGAAGAGCTTGGCGGCGAATGGGCTGACCGCTTCCTCGTGCTTTACGGTATCGCCGCTCCCG
ATTCGCAGCGCATCGCCTTCTATCGCCTTCTTGACGAGTTCTTCTGAATTGAAAAAGGAAGAGTATGAGT
ATTCAACATTTCCGTGTCGCCCTTATTCCCTTTTTTGCGGCATTTTGCCTTCCTGTTTTTGCTCACCCAG
AAACGCTGGTGAAAGTAAAAGATGCTGAAGATCAGTTGGGTGCACGAGTGGGTTACATCGAACTGGATCT
CAACAGCGGTAAGATCCTTGAGAGTTTTCGCCCCGAAGAACGTTTTCCAATGATGAGCACTTTTAAAGTT
CTGCTATGTGGCGCGGTATTATCCCGTATTGACGCCGGGCAAGAGCAACTCGGTCGCCGCATACACTATT
CTCAGAATGACTTGGTTGAGTACTCACCAGTCACAGAAAAGCATCTTACGGATGGCATGACAGTAAGAGA
ATTATGCAGTGCTGCCATAACCATGAGTGATAACACTGCGGCCAACTTACTTCTGACAACGATCGGAGGA
CCGAAGGAGCTAACCGCTTTTTTGCACAACATGGGGGATCATGTAACTCGCCTTGATCGTTGGGAACCGG
AGCTGAATGAAGCCATACCAAACGACGAGCGTGACACCACGATGCCTGTAGCAATGGCAACAACGTTGCG
CAAACTATTAACTGGCGAACTACTTACTCTAGCTTCCCGGCAACAATTAATAGACTGGATGGAGGCGGAT
AAAGTTGCAGGACCACTTCTGCGCTCGGCCCTTCCGGCTGGCTGGTTTATTGCTGATAAATCTGGAGCCG
GTGAGCGTGGGTCTCGCGGTATCATTGCAGCACTGGGGCCAGATGGTAAGCCCTCCCGTATCGTAGTTAT
CTACACGACGGGGAGTCAGGCAACTATGGATGAACGAAATAGACAGATCGCTGAGATAGGTGCCTCACTG
ATTAAGCATTGGTAACTGTCAGACCAAGTTTACTCATATATACTTTAGATTGATTTAAAACTTCATTTTT
AATTTAAAAGGATCTAGGTGAAGATCCTTTTTGATAATCTCATGACCAAAATCCCTTAACGTGAGTTTTC
GTTCCACTGAGCGTCAGACCCCGTAGAAAAGATCAAAGGATCTTCTTGAGATCCTTTTTTTCTGCGCGTA
ATCTGCTGCTTGCAAACAAAAAAACCACCGCTACCAGCGGTGGTTTGTTTGCCGGATCAAGAGCTACCAA
CTCTTTTTCCGAAGGTAACTGGCTTCAGCAGAGCGCAGATACCAAATACTGTTCTTCTAGTGTAGCCGTA
GTTAGGCCACCACTTCAAGAACTCTGTAGCACCGCCTACATACCTCGCTCTGCTAATCCTGTTACCAGTG
GCTGCTGCCAGTGGCGATAAGTCGTGTCTTACCGGGTTGGACTCAAGACGATAGTTACCGGATAAGGCGC
AGCGGTCGGGCTGAACGGGGGGTTCGTGCACACAGCCCAGCTTGGAGCGAACGACCTACACCGAACTGAG
ATACCTACAGCGTGAGCTATGAGAAAGCGCCACGCTTCCCGAAGGGAGAAAGGCGGACAGGTATCCGGTA
AGCGGCAGGGTCGGAACAGGAGAGCGCACGAGGGAGCTTCCAGGGGGAAACGCCTGGTATCTTTATAGTC
CTGTCGGGTTTCGCCACCTCTGACTTGAGCGTCGATTTTTGTGATGCTCGTCAGGGGGGCGGAGCCTATG
GAAAAACGCCAGCAACGCGGCCTTTTTACGGTTCCTGGCCTTTTGCTGGCCTTTTGCTCACATGTTCTTT
CCTGCGTTATCCCCTGATTCTGTGGATAACCGTATTACCGCCTTTGAGTGAGCTGATACCGCTCGCCGCA
GCCGAACGACCGAGCGCAGCGAGTCAGTGAGCGAGGAAGCGGAAGAGCGCCCAATACGCAAAC
Features (pLannotate 1.2.2; 15 found; start..end, strand, type, name):
     89..110     +  protein_bind   CAP binding site: CAP binding activates transcription in the presence of cAMP. E. coli catabolite activator protein
    125..155     +  promoter       lac promoter: promoter for the E. coli lac operon
    163..179     +  protein_bind   lac operator: The lac repressor binds to the lac operator to inhibit transcription in E. coli. This inhibition can be relieved by adding lactose or isopropyl-β-D-thiogalactopyranoside (IPTG). lac repressor encoded by lacI
    845..1276    +  CDS            SLC12A5 (fragment): S12A5_HUMAN - Also known as KCC2, KIAA1176. Experimental evidence at protein level: Swiss-Prot protein existence level 1. Mediates electroneutral potassium-chloride cotransport in mature neurons and is required for neuronal Cl(-) homeostasis. As major extruder of intracellular chloride, it establishes the low neuronal Cl(-) levels required for chloride influx after binding of GABA-A and glycine to their receptors, with subsequent hyperpolarization and neuronal inhibition (By similarity). Involved in the regulation of dendritic spine formation and maturation (PubMed:24668262). From Homo sapiens
   1325..1351    +  CDS            3xHA (fragment): three tandem HA epitope tags
   1409..3061    +  CDS            luciferase: firefly luciferase; luc+; enhanced luc+ version of the luciferase gene
   4194..4212    -  promoter       T7 promoter: promoter for bacteriophage T7 RNA polymerase
   4215..4372    +  CDS            lacZα (fragment): LacZα fragment of β-galactosidase; lacZ fragment
   4376..4804    +  rep_origin     f1 ori (sequence partly withheld): f1 bacteriophage origin of replication; arrow indicates direction of (+) strand synthesis
   4817..5116    +  CDS            tnpA (fragment): TN5P_ECOLX - Also known as tnp. Experimental evidence at protein level: Swiss-Prot protein existence level 1. Mediates transposition of transposon Tn5 by a 'cut and paste' mechanism. First, the monomeric transposase binds the 19 bp inverted DNA repeats flanking the transposon. Then, dimerization of the DNA- bound transposase creates a synaptic DNA complex. After nicking of the first DNA strand, excision of the transposon proceeds through a series of intermediates. The transposase then mediates the insertion of the transposon at a new site by strand transfer. The activity of the wild- type tran
   5148..5939    +  CDS            neo: KKA2_KLEPN - Also known as kan, nptII. Experimental evidence at protein level: Swiss-Prot protein existence level 1. Resistance to kanamycin, neomycin, paromomycin, ribostamycin, butirosin and gentamicin B. From Klebsiella pneumoniae.
   5943..5959    +  promoter       AmpR promoter (fragment): bla
   5960..6820    +  CDS            AmpR: β-lactamase; bla; confers resistance to ampicillin, carbenicillin, and related antibiotics
   6991..7579    +  rep_origin     ori: high-copy-number ColE1/pMB1/pBR322/pUC origin of replication
   7762..76      +  CDS            lacI (fragment) (across the origin): lac repressor; lacI; The lac repressor binds to the lac operator to inhibit transcription in E. coli. This inhibition can be relieved by adding lactose or isopropyl-β-D-thiogalactopyranoside (IPTG).
