[The description below was written by a language model from this plasmid's Addgene catalogue record and pLannotate feature annotations shown in this document.]
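Description:
The human SLC12A5-V5-HA-2A-Luciferase repair template is a donor plasmid for homology-directed genome editing of the human SLC12A5 locus, which encodes the neuronal potassium-chloride cotransporter KCC2. It is built on the pEM021 backbone and catalogued as a mammalian expression vector, although the annotated features show no mammalian promoter driving the payload. This fits its role as a knock-in template, in which expression depends on the endogenous gene after integration. The plasmid is propagated in E. coli through a high-copy ColE1/pUC-type origin with ampicillin selection (AmpR). The backbone also carries an f1 origin, a neo/kanamycin resistance coding sequence next to a Tn5 transposase remnant, and cloning-vector remnants: the lac promoter and operator, a lacZα fragment, a lacI fragment and a T7 promoter.

The roughly 3.9 kb insert, cloned between SpeI and FseI sites, consists of a 5' homology arm, a V5-HA-2A-luciferase cassette and a 3' homology arm. The feature table detects a fragment of the SLC12A5 coding sequence, consistent with the end of the 5' arm. This is followed by an HA epitope match and the firefly luciferase (luc+) open reading frame. The V5 tag, the 2A peptide and the 3' arm are not separately annotated. Inserted just before the stop codon, the cassette adds V5 and HA epitopes to the endogenous KCC2 protein. The 2A sequence causes luciferase to be released as a separate polypeptide, so luminescence reports native SLC12A5 expression. The associated study concerns pharmacological enhancement of KCC2 expression in human Rett syndrome neurons, so the reporter suits compound screening. The sequenced record (7,778 nt) is somewhat shorter than the catalogued total size of 8,084 bp, and the record does not explain the difference.
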