Addgene plasmid #158576: human SLC12A5-V5-HA-2A-Luciferase repair template
Purpose: For targeted insertion of V5-HA-2A-Luciferase reporter before the stop codon of the human SLC12A5 gene that encodes neuronal chloride transporter KCC2 protein.
Depositing lab: Rudolf Jaenisch. Depositing organization: Whitehead Institute for Biomedical Research. Publication: Pharmacological enhancement of KCC2 gene expression exerts therapeutic effects on human Rett syndrome neurons and Mecp2 mutant mice. Tang X, Drotar J, Li K, Clairmont CD, Brumm AS, Sullins AJ, Wu H, Liu XS, Wang J, Gray NS, Sur M, Jaenisch R. Sci Transl Med. 2019 Jul 31;11(503). pii: 11/503/eaau0164. doi: 10.1126/scitranslmed.aau0164. PubMed 31366578.
Backbone
  Vector backbone: pEM021
  Backbone size w/o insert (bp): 4200
  Total vector size (bp): 8084
  Vector type: Mammalian Expression
Growth in bacteria
  Bacterial resistance: Ampicillin, 100 μg/mL
  Growth temperature: 30°C
  Growth strain: DH5alpha
  Copy number: High Copy
Gene/Insert
  Gene/Insert name: human SLC12A5 5' homology arm-V5-HA-2A-Luciferase-3' homology arm
  Species: H. sapiens (human)
  Insert size (bp): 3881
  Entrez Gene: SLC12A5 (a.k.a. EIEE34, EIG14, KCC2, hKCC2)
  Tag / fusion protein: V5 and HA on the endogenous KCC2 protein product
  Cloning method: Restriction Enzyme; 5′ cloning site SpeI (not destroyed); 3′ cloning site FseI (not destroyed)
  Sequencing primers: 5′ M13R; 3′ M13F
Terms and licenses: Academic/Nonprofit Terms; Industry Terms: Not Available to Industry
How to cite: human SLC12A5-V5-HA-2A-Luciferase repair template was a gift from Rudolf Jaenisch (Addgene plasmid # 158576 ; http://n2t.net/addgene:158576 ; RRID:Addgene_158576)
